Addgene plasmid #86598: pFKBPmCherry-Akt2(KD)
Purpose: Expresses recruitable mCherry-tagged kinase domain of human Akt2(WT)
Depositing lab: Thomas Leonard & Ivan Yudushkin. Depositing organization: Medical University of Vienna. Publication: PI(3,4,5)P3 Engagement Restricts Akt Activity to Cellular Membranes. Ebner M, Lucic I, Leonard TA, Yudushkin I. Mol Cell. 2017 Feb 2;65(3):416-431.e6. doi: 10.1016/j.molcel.2016.12.028. PubMed 28157504.
Backbone
  Vector backbone: pmCherry-C1
  Vector type: Mammalian Expression
Growth in bacteria
  Bacterial resistance: Kanamycin, 50 μg/mL
  Growth temperature: 37°C
  Growth strain: DH5alpha
  Copy number: High Copy
Gene/Insert
  Gene/Insert name: FKBP-mCherry-Akt2(KD) (alt name: Akt2 kinase domain)
Terms and licenses: Academic/Nonprofit Terms; Industry Terms: Not Available to Industry
How to cite: pFKBPmCherry-Akt2(KD) was a gift from Thomas Leonard & Ivan Yudushkin (Addgene plasmid # 86598 ; http://n2t.net/addgene:86598 ; RRID:Addgene_86598)
