[The description below was written by a language model from this plasmid's Addgene catalogue record and pLannotate feature annotations shown in this document.]
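Description:
pFKBPmCherry-Akt2(KD) is a 6,027-nt mammalian expression plasmid built on the pmCherry-C1 backbone. It is propagated in E. coli as a high-copy plasmid through a ColE1/pUC-type origin and selected with kanamycin. The resistance gene is the Tn5 aminoglycoside phosphotransferase (NeoR/KanR). It sits downstream of both a bacterial bla-type promoter and SV40 early promoter/origin elements and is followed by the HSV TK polyadenylation signal, so the same cassette can also confer G418 resistance in mammalian cells. An f1 origin is present as well. The SV40 origin would permit episomal replication in cells expressing large T antigen. The short ble, bGH poly(A), RSF ori and large T antigen fragments in the annotation are most likely residual or incidental backbone matches rather than functional parts.

The payload is a single fusion open reading frame driven by the human CMV immediate-early enhancer and promoter and terminated by the SV40 poly(A) signal. From N- to C-terminus it contains an FKBP12 domain, the red fluorescent protein mCherry, and a roughly 1 kb fragment of human AKT2 corresponding to the kinase domain, which the record describes as wild type. The automated annotation labels the FKBP module as the F36V variant, but the catalogue entry does not specify this. The FKBP domain makes the protein "recruitable": adding a dimerizing ligand can bring it to a partner protein anchored at a chosen cellular location, although the record does not name the ligand or the partner. mCherry allows this relocalization to be followed by imaging. The associated study examined how phosphoinositide engagement restricts Akt activity to cellular membranes, which suggests the construct was used to test the behaviour of the isolated kinase domain at defined sites.
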