Features (pLannotate 1.2.2; 18 found; start..end, strand, type, name):
     45..116     +  promoter       SV40 promoter (fragment): SV40 enhancer and early promoter
    117..188     +  promoter       SV40 promoter (fragment): SV40 enhancer and early promoter
    212..347     +  rep_origin     SV40 ori: SV40 origin of replication
    396..1190    +  CDS            NeoR/KanR: aminoglycoside phosphotransferase from Tn5; aph(3')-II (or nptII); confers resistance to neomycin, kanamycin, and G418 (Geneticin®)
   1211..1363    +  CDS            ble (fragment): BLE_KLEPN - Experimental evidence at protein level: Swiss-Prot protein existence level 1. Binding protein with a strong affinity to the bleomycin family of antibiotics. Binds to CL990; an antimitotic-antibiotic compound. From Klebsiella pneumoniae.
   1422..1469    +  polyA_signal   HSV TK poly(A) signal: herpes simplex virus thymidine kinase polyadenylation signal (Cole and Stacy, 1985)
   1560..1576    -  polyA_signal   bGH poly(A) signal (fragment): bovine growth hormone polyadenylation signal
   1798..2386    +  rep_origin     ori: high-copy-number ColE1/pMB1/pBR322/pUC origin of replication
   2445..2504    +  rep_origin     RSF ori (fragment): Plasmids containing the RSF 1030 origin of replication can be propagated in E. coli cells that contain additional plasmids with compatible origins.
   2572..2875    +  enhancer       CMV enhancer: human cytomegalovirus immediate early enhancer
   2876..3079    +  promoter       CMV promoter: human cytomegalovirus (CMV) immediate early promoter
   3113..3436    +  CDS            FKBP-V: F36V mutant of FK506-binding protein FKBP12 binds synthetic ligands that do not bind wild-type FKBP
   3461..4168    +  CDS            mCherry: mCherry is a basic (constitutively fluorescent) red fluorescent protein published in 2004, derived from Discosoma sp.. It is reported to be a very rapidly-maturing monomer with low acid sensitivity.
   4169..5182    +  CDS            AKT2 (fragment): AKT2_HUMAN - Experimental evidence at protein level: Swiss-Prot protein existence level 1. One of the few specific substrates of AKT2 identified recently is PITX2. Phosphorylation of PITX2 impairs its association with the CCND1 mRNA-stabilizing complex thus shortening the half-life of CCND1. AKT2 seems also to be the principal isoform responsible of the regulation of glucose uptake. Phosphorylates C2CD5 on 'Ser-197' during insulin-stimulated adipocytes. AKT2 is also specifically involved in skeletal muscle differentiation, one of its substrates in this process being ANKRD2. Down-regulation by
   5208..5292    +  CDS            large T antigen (fragment): large T antigen from SV40 (simian virus 40)
   5315..5436    +  polyA_signal   SV40 poly(A) signal: SV40 polyadenylation signal
   5470..5898    -  rep_origin     f1 ori (sequence partly withheld): f1 bacteriophage origin of replication; arrow indicates direction of (+) strand synthesis
   5925..2       +  promoter       AmpR promoter (across the origin): bla
>Addgene plasmid #86598 | pFKBPmCherry-Akt2(KD) | addgene full sequence | sequence record 173566 | Addgene NGS Result
GTCCTGAGGCGGAAAGAACCAGCTGTGGAATGTGTGTCAGTTAGGGTGTGGAAAGTCCCCAGGCTCCCCA
GCAGGCAGAAGTATGCAAAGCATGCATCTCAATTAGTCAGCAACCAGGTGTGGAAAGTCCCCAGGCTCCC
CAGCAGGCAGAAGTATGCAAAGCATGCATCTCAATTAGTCAGCAACCATAGCCCCGCCCCTAACTCCGCC
CATCCCGCCCCTAACTCCGCCCAGTTCCGCCCATTCTCCGCCCCATGGCTGACTAATTTTTTTTATTTAT
GCAGAGGCCGAGGCCGCCTCGGCCTCTGAGCTATTCCAGAAGTAGTGAGGAGGCTTTTTTGGAGGCCTAG
GCTTTTGCAAAGATCGATCAAGAGACAGGATGAGGATCGTTTCGCATGATTGAACAAGATGGATTGCACG
CAGGTTCTCCGGCCGCTTGGGTGGAGAGGCTATTCGGCTATGACTGGGCACAACAGACAATCGGCTGCTC
TGATGCCGCCGTGTTCCGGCTGTCAGCGCAGGGGCGCCCGGTTCTTTTTGTCAAGACCGACCTGTCCGGT
GCCCTGAATGAACTGCAAGACGAGGCAGCGCGGCTATCGTGGCTGGCCACGACGGGCGTTCCTTGCGCAG
CTGTGCTCGACGTTGTCACTGAAGCGGGAAGGGACTGGCTGCTATTGGGCGAAGTGCCGGGGCAGGATCT
CCTGTCATCTCACCTTGCTCCTGCCGAGAAAGTATCCATCATGGCTGATGCAATGCGGCGGCTGCATACG
CTTGATCCGGCTACCTGCCCATTCGACCACCAAGCGAAACATCGCATCGAGCGAGCACGTACTCGGATGG
AAGCCGGTCTTGTCGATCAGGATGATCTGGACGAAGAGCATCAGGGGCTCGCGCCAGCCGAACTGTTCGC
CAGGCTCAAGGCGAGCATGCCCGACGGCGAGGATCTCGTCGTGACCCATGGCGATGCCTGCTTGCCGAAT
ATCATGGTGGAAAATGGCCGCTTTTCTGGATTCATCGACTGTGGCCGGCTGGGTGTGGCGGACCGCTATC
AGGACATAGCGTTGGCTACCCGTGATATTGCTGAAGAGCTTGGCGGCGAATGGGCTGACCGCTTCCTCGT
GCTTTACGGTATCGCCGCTCCCGATTCACAGCGCATCGCCTTCTATCGCCTTCTTGACGAGTTCTTCTGA
GCGGGACTCTGGGGTTCGAAATGACCGACCAAGCGACGCCCAACCTGCCATCACGAGATTTCGATTCCAC
CGCCGCCTTCTATGAAAGGTTGGGCTTCGGAATCGTTTTCCGGGACGCCGGCTGGATGATCCTCCAGCGC
GGGGATCTCATGCTGGAGTTCTTCGCCCACCCTAGGGGGAGGCTAACTGAAACACGGAAGGAGACAATAC
CGGAAGGAACCCGCGCTATGACGGCAATAAAAAGACAGAATAAAACGCACGGTGTTGGGTCGTTTGTTCA
TAAACGCGGGGTTCGGTCCCAGGGCTGGCACTCTGTCGATACCCCACCGAGACCCCATTGGGGCCAATAC
GCCCGCGTTTCTTCCTTTTCCCCACCCCACCCCCCAAGTTCGGGTGAAGGCCCAGGGCTCGCAGCCAACG
TCGGGGCGGCAGGCCCTGCCATAGCCTCAGGTTACTCATATATACTTTAGATTGATTTAAAACTTCATTT
TTAATTTAAAAGGATCTAGGTGAAGATCCTTTTTGATAATCTCATGACCAAAATCCCTTAACGTGAGTTT
TCGTTCCACTGAGCGTCAGACCCCGTAGAAAAGATCAAAGGATCTTCTTGAGATCCTTTTTTTCTGCGCG
TAATCTGCTGCTTGCAAACAAAAAAACCACCGCTACCAGCGGTGGTTTGTTTGCCGGATCAAGAGCTACC
AACTCTTTTTCCGAAGGTAACTGGCTTCAGCAGAGCGCAGATACCAAATACTGTTCTTCTAGTGTAGCCG
TAGTTAGGCCACCACTTCAAGAACTCTGTAGCACCGCCTACATACCTCGCTCTGCTAATCCTGTTACCAG
TGGCTGCTGCCAGTGGCGATAAGTCGTGTCTTACCGGGTTGGACTCAAGACGATAGTTACCGGATAAGGC
GCAGCGGTCGGGCTGAACGGGGGGTTCGTGCACACAGCCCAGCTTGGAGCGAACGACCTACACCGAACTG
AGATACCTACAGCGTGAGCTATGAGAAAGCGCCACGCTTCCCGAAGGGAGAAAGGCGGACAGGTATCCGG
TAAGCGGCAGGGTCGGAACAGGAGAGCGCACGAGGGAGCTTCCAGGGGGAAACGCCTGGTATCTTTATAG
TCCTGTCGGGTTTCGCCACCTCTGACTTGAGCGTCGATTTTTGTGATGCTCGTCAGGGGGGCGGAGCCTA
TGGAAAAACGCCAGCAACGCGGCCTTTTTACGGTTCCTGGCCTTTTGCTGGCCTTTTGCTGGCCTTTTGC
TCACATGTTCTTTCCTGCGTTATCCCCTGATTCTGTGGATAACCGTATTACCGCCATGCATTAGTTATTA
ATAGTAATCAATTACGGGGTCATTAGTTCATAGCCCATATATGGAGTTCCGCGTTACATAACTTACGGTA
AATGGCCCGCCTGGCTGACCGCCCAACGACCCCCGCCCATTGACGTCAATAATGACGTATGTTCCCATAG
TAACGCCAATAGGGACTTTCCATTGACGTCAATGGGTGGAGTATTTACGGTAAACTGCCCACTTGGCAGT
ACATCAAGTGTATCATATGCCAAGTACGCCCCCTATTGACGTCAATGACGGTAAATGGCCCGCCTGGCAT
TATGCCCAGTACATGACCTTATGGGACTTTCCTACTTGGCAGTACATCTACGTATTAGTCATCGCTATTA
CCATGGTGATGCGGTTTTGGCAGTACATCAATGGGCGTGGATAGCGGTTTGACTCACGGGGATTTCCAAG
TCTCCACCCCATTGACGTCAATGGGAGTTTGTTTTGGCACCAAAATCAACGGGACTTTCCAAAATGTCGT
AACAACTCCGCCCCATTGACGCAAATGGGCGGTAGGCGTGTACGGTGGGAGGTCTATATAAGCAGAGCTG
GTTTAGTGAACCGTCAGATCCGCTAGCCCACCATGGGAGTGCAGGTGGAAACCATCTCCCCAGGAGACGG
GCGCACCTTCCCCAAGCGCGGCCAGACCTGCGTGGTGCACTACACCGGGATGCTTGAAGATGGAAAGAAA
GTTGATTCCTCCCGGGACAGAAACAAGCCCTTTAAGTTTATGCTAGGCAAGCAGGAGGTGATCCGAGGCT
GGGAAGAAGGGGTTGCCCAGATGAGTGTGGGTCAGAGAGCCAAACTGACTATATCTCCAGATTATGCCTA
TGGTGCCACTGGGCACCCAGGCATCATCCCACCACATGCCACTCTCGTCTTCGATGTGGAGCTTCTAAAA
CTGGAAGGTGCTACGCGTCTGCCCGGTTCTATGGTGAGCAAGGGCGAGGAGGATAACATGGCCATCATCA
AGGAGTTCATGCGCTTCAAGGTGCACATGGAGGGCTCCGTGAACGGCCACGAGTTCGAGATCGAGGGCGA
GGGCGAGGGCCGCCCCTACGAGGGCACCCAGACCGCCAAGCTGAAGGTGACCAAGGGTGGCCCCCTGCCC
TTCGCCTGGGACATCCTGTCCCCTCAGTTCATGTACGGCTCCAAGGCCTACGTGAAGCACCCCGCCGACA
TCCCCGACTACTTGAAGCTGTCCTTCCCCGAGGGCTTCAAGTGGGAGCGCGTGATGAACTTCGAGGACGG
CGGCGTGGTGACCGTGACCCAGGACTCCTCCCTGCAGGACGGCGAGTTCATCTACAAGGTGAAGCTGCGC
GGCACCAACTTCCCCTCCGACGGCCCCGTAATGCAGAAGAAGACCATGGGCTGGGAGGCCTCCTCCGAGC
GGATGTACCCCGAGGACGGCGCCCTGAAGGGCGAGATCAAGCAGAGGCTGAAGCTGAAGGACGGCGGCCA
CTACGACGCTGAGGTCAAGACCACCTACAAGGCCAAGAAGCCCGTGCAGCTGCCCGGCGCCTACAACGTC
AACATCAAGTTGGACATCACCTCCCACAACGAGGACTACACCATCGTGGAACAGTACGAACGCGCCGAGG
GCCGCCACTCCACCGGCGGCATGGACGAGCTGTACAAGCGGGCTAAAGTGACCATGAATGACTTCGACTA
TCTCAAACTCCTTGGCAAGGGAACCTTTGGCAAAGTCATCCTGGTGCGGGAGAAGGCCACTGGCCGCTAC
TACGCCATGAAGATCCTGCGGAAGGAAGTCATCATTGCCAAGGATGAAGTCGCTCACACAGTCACCGAGA
GCCGGGTCCTCCAGAACACCAGGCACCCGTTCCTCACTGCGCTGAAGTATGCCTTCCAGACCCACGACCG
CCTGTGCTTTGTGATGGAGTATGCCAACGGGGGTGAGCTGTTCTTCCACCTGTCCCGGGAGCGTGTCTTC
ACAGAGGAGCGGGCCCGGTTTTATGGTGCAGAGATTGTCTCGGCTCTTGAGTACTTGCACTCGCGGGACG
TGGTATACCGCGACATCAAGCTGGAAAACCTCATGCTGGACAAAGATGGCCACATCAAGATCACTGACTT
TGGCCTCTGCAAAGAGGGCATCAGTGACGGGGCCACCATGAAAACCTTCTGTGGGACCCCGGAGTACCTG
GCGCCTGAGGTGCTGGAGGACAATGACTATGGCCGGGCCGTGGACTGGTGGGGGCTGGGTGTGGTCATGT
ACGAGATGATGTGCGGCCGCCTGCCCTTCTACAACCAGGACCACGAGCGCCTCTTCGAGCTCATCCTCAT
GGAAGAGATCCGCTTCCCGCGCACGCTCAGCCCCGAGGCCAAGTCCCTGCTTGCTGGGCTGCTTAAGAAG
GACCCCAAGCAGAGGCTTGGTGGGGGGCCCAGCGATGCCAAGGAGGTCATGGAGCACAGGTTCTTCCTCA
GCATCAACTGGCAGGACGTGGTCCAGAAGAAGCTCCTGCCACCCTTCAAACCTCAGGTCACGTCCGAGGT
CGACACAAGGTACTTCGATGATGAATTTACCGCCCAGTCCATCACAATCACACCCCCTGACCGCTATGAC
AGCCTGGGCTTACTGGAGCTGGACCAGCGGACCCACTTCCCCCAGTTCTCCTACTCGGCCAGCATCCGCG
AGTGAGGATCCACCGGATCTAGATAACTGATCATAATCAGCCATACCACATTTGTAGAGGTTTTACTTGC
TTTAAAAAACCTCCCACACCTCCCCCTGAACCTGAAACATAAAATGAATGCAATTGTTGTTGTTAACTTG
TTTATTGCAGCTTATAATGGTTACAAATAAAGCAATAGCATCACAAATTTCACAAATAAAGCATTTTTTT
CACTGCATTCTAGTTGTGGTTTGTCCAAACTCATCAATGTATCTTAACGCGTAAATTGTAAGCGTTAATA
TTTTGTTAAAATTCGCGTTAAATTTTTGTTAAATCAGCTCATTTTTTAACCAATAGGCCGAAATCGGCAA
AATCCCTTATAAATCAAAAGAATAGACCGAGATAGGGT
[37 nt withheld, positions 5569-5605]
AAAGAACGTGGACTCCAACGTCAAAGG
[49 nt withheld, positions 5633-5681]
T
[91 nt withheld, positions 5683-5773]
G
[124 nt withheld, positions 5775-5898]
CAGGTGGCACTTTTCGGGGAAATGTGCGCGGAACCCCTATTTGTTTATTTTTCTAAATACATTCAAATAT
GTATCCGCTCATGAGACAATAACCCTGATAAATGCTTCAATAATATTGAAAAAGGAAGA
